Addgene plasmid #145726: pGBW-m4046850
Purpose: Bacterial Expression plasmid for SARS-CoV-2 nsp9
Depositing lab: Ginkgo Bioworks & Benjie Chen.
Backbone
  Vector backbone: ori-013 - marker | cmR
  Backbone size w/o insert (bp): 1462
  Vector type: Bacterial Expression
Growth in bacteria
  Bacterial resistance: Chloramphenicol, 25 μg/mL
  Growth temperature: 30°C
  Growth strain: DH5alpha
  Copy number: High Copy
Gene/Insert
  Gene/Insert name: SARS-CoV-2 nsp9
  Species: Escherichia coli str. K-12 substr. MG1655; Severe acute respiratory syndrome coronavirus 2
  Insert size (bp): 332
  Mutation: wt
  Entrez Gene: ORF1ab (a.k.a. GU280_gp01)
  Promoter: Promoter | pT7 ; Operator | lacO ; RBS | T7_rbs ; Start Codon | ATG
  Tag / fusion protein: Cleavable TEV;FLAG_2 (C terminal on backbone)
  Cloning method: Unknown
Resource information
  A portion of this plasmid was derived from a plasmid made by: GinkgoBioworks
Depositor comments: NCBI Reference Sequence: YP_009725305.1
How to cite: pGBW-m4046850 was a gift from Ginkgo Bioworks & Benjie Chen (Addgene plasmid # 145726)
