[The description below was written by a language model from this plasmid's Addgene catalogue record and pLannotate feature annotations shown in this document.]
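Description:
pGBW-m4046850 is a very compact bacterial expression plasmid (about 2.1 kb in the deposited full sequence) built to produce the SARS-CoV-2 non-structural protein 9 (nsp9) in E. coli. The minimal backbone, recorded as roughly 1.5 kb, consists of little more than a high-copy ColE1/pUC-type origin of replication and a chloramphenicol acetyltransferase (cat) gene driven by its own cat promoter, which provides chloramphenicol selection. A minimal lambda t0 terminator lies downstream of the cat gene.

The expression cassette uses a bacteriophage T7 promoter immediately followed by a lac operator, then the efficient T7 gene 10 ribosome binding site and an ATG start codon. Transcription therefore depends on a host that supplies T7 RNA polymerase. It is held off by lac repressor binding at the operator and can be induced with IPTG or lactose. No lacI gene is annotated on the plasmid, so the repressor would presumably have to come from the host. The insert is the wild-type nsp9 coding region (about 330 bp), a mature cleavage product of the viral ORF1ab polyprotein. The automated annotation does not label it, but it would occupy the unannotated gap between the RBS and the tag. According to the catalogue record, nsp9 is fused at its C terminus to a TEV protease-cleavable FLAG tag carried on the backbone. The annotation detects this as a short fragment matching the 3xFLAG epitope. No T7 terminator is annotated after the open reading frame.

The construct is suited to inducible recombinant production of nsp9, with the FLAG epitope allowing detection or affinity capture and the TEV site allowing later removal of the tag.
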