Features (pLannotate 1.2.2; 8 found; start..end, strand, type, name):
     20..38      +  promoter       T7 promoter: promoter for bacteriophage T7 RNA polymerase
     39..63      +  protein_bind   lac operator: The lac repressor binds to the lac operator to inhibit transcription in E. coli. This inhibition can be relieved by adding lactose or isopropyl-β-D-thiogalactopyranoside (IPTG). lac repressor encoded by lacI
     78..100     +  RBS            RBS: efficient ribosome binding site from bacteriophage T7 gene 10 (Olins and Rangwala, 1989)
    464..487     +  CDS            3xFLAG (fragment): three tandem FLAG® epitope tags, followed by an enterokinase cleavage site
    605..1193    +  rep_origin     ori: high-copy-number ColE1/pMB1/pBR322/pUC origin of replication
   1201..1298    +  promoter       cat promoter: promoter of the E. coli cat gene encoding chloramphenicol acetyltransferase
   1299..1955    +  CDS            cat: CAT_ECOLX - Experimental evidence at protein level: Swiss-Prot protein existence level 1. This enzyme is an effector of chloramphenicol resistance in bacteria. From Escherichia coli. This protein is used as a marker in many commonly used cloning vectors, such as pACYC184.
   2029..2063    +  terminator     lambda t0 terminator: minimal transcription terminator from phage lambda (Scholtissek and Grosse, 1987)
>Addgene plasmid #145726 | pGBW-m4046850 | depositor full sequence | sequence record 287903 | Full Sequence
GATCTCGATCCCGCGAAATTAATACGACTCACTATAGGGGAATTGTGAGCGGATAACAATTCCCCTCTAG
AAATAATTTTGTTTAACTTTAAGAAGGAGACTCTTCTATGAATGAGCTTAGTCCTGTTGCACTACGACAG
ATGTCTTGTGCTGCCGGTACTACACAAACTGCTTGCACTGATGACAATGCGTTAGCTTACTACAACACAA
CAAAGGGAGGTAGGTTTGTACTTGCACTGTTATCCGATTTACAGGATTTGAAATGGGCTAGATTCCCTAA
GAGTGATGGAACTGGTACTATCTATACAGAACTGGAACCACCTTGTAGGTTTGTTACAGACACACCTAAA
GGTCCTAAAGTGAAGTATTTATACTTTATTAAAGGATTAAACAACCTAAATAGAGGTATGGTACTTGGTA
GTTTAGCTGCCACAGTACGTCTAGAGAACCTGTACTTTCAAAGCGACTACAAGGATGATGATGACAAATA
ACCGGCTTATCGGTCAGTTTCACCTGATTTACGTAAAAACCCGCTTCGGCGGGTTTTTGCTTTTGGAGGG
GCAGAAAGATGAATGACTGTCCACGACGCTATACCCAAAAGAAATTGAGATCCTTTTTTTCTGCGCGTAA
TCTGCTGCTTGCAAACAAAAAAACCACCGCTACCAGCGGTGGTTTGTTTGCCGGATCAAGAGCTACCAAC
TCTTTTTCCGAAGGTAACTGGCTTCAGCAGAGCGCAGATACCAAATACTGTTCTTCTAGTGTAGCCGTAG
TTAGGCCACCACTTCAAGAACTCTGTAGCACCGCCTACATACCTCGCTCTGCTAATCCTGTTACCAGTGG
CTGCTGCCAGTGGCGATAAGTCGTGTCTTACCGGGTTGGACTCAAGACGATAGTTACCGGATAAGGCGCA
GCGGTCGGGCTGAACGGGGGGTTCGTGCACACAGCCCAGCTTGGAGCGAACGACCTACACCGAACTGAGA
TACCTACAGCGTGAGCTATGAGAAAGCGCCACGCTTCCCGAAGGGAGAAAGGCGGACAGGTATCCGGTAA
GCGGCAGGGTCGGAACAGGAGAGCGCACGAGGGAGCTTCCAGGGGGAAACGCCTGGTATCTTTATAGTCC
TGTCGGGTTTCGCCACCTCTGACTTGAGCGTCGATTTTTGTGATGCTCGTCAGGGGGGCGGAGCCTATGG
AAATTGATCGGGCACGTAAGAGGTTCCAACTTTCACCATAATGAAATAAGATCACTACCGGGCGTATTTT
TTGAGTTATCGAGATTTTCAGGAGCTAAGGAAGCTAAAATGGAGAAAAAAATCACTGGATATACCACCGT
TGATATATCCCAATGGCATCGTAAAGAACATTTTGAGGCATTTCAGTCAGTTGCTCAATGTACCTATAAC
CAGACCGTTCAGCTGGATATTACGGCCTTTTTAAAGACCGTAAAGAAAAATAAGCACAAGTTTTATCCGG
CCTTTATTCACATTCTTGCCCGCCTGATGAATGCTCATCCGGAATTTCGTATGGCAATGAAAGACGGTGA
GCTGGTGATATGGGATAGTGTTCACCCTTGTTACACCGTTTTCCATGAGCAAACTGAAACGTTTTCATCG
CTCTGGAGTGAATACCACGACGATTTCCGGCAGTTTCTACACATATATTCGCAAGATGTGGCGTGTTACG
GTGAAAACCTGGCCTATTTCCCTAAAGGGTTTATTGAGAATATGTTTTTCGTTTCAGCCAATCCCTGGGT
GAGTTTCACCAGTTTTGATTTAAACGTGGCCAATATGGACAACTTCTTCGCCCCCGTTTTCACCATGGGC
AAATATTATACGCAAGGCGACAAGGTGCTGATGCCGCTGGCGATTCAGGTTCATCATGCCGTTTGTGATG
GCTTCCATGTCGGCAGAATGCTTAATGAATTACAACAGTACTGCGATGAGTGGCAGGGCGGGGCGTAATT
TGATATCGAGCTCGCTTGGACTCCTGTTGATAGATCCAGTAATGACCTCAGAACTCCATCTGGATTTGTT
CAGAACGCTCGGTTGCCGCCGGGCGTTTTTTATTGGT
